Addgene plasmid #47217: TAL3498
Depositing lab: Keith Joung. Depositing organization: Massachusetts General Hospital. Publication: Targeted gene disruption in somatic zebrafish cells using engineered TALENs. Sander JD, Cade L, Khayter C, Reyon D, Peterson RT, Joung JK, Yeh JR. Nat Biotechnol. 2011 Aug 5;29(8):697-8. doi: 10.1038/nbt.1934. PubMed 21822241.
Backbone
  Vector backbone: JDS78
  Backbone manufacturer: Addgene plasmid #32290
  Backbone size w/o insert (bp): 6447
  Vector type: Mammalian Expression ; T7
Growth in bacteria
  Bacterial resistance: Ampicillin, 100 μg/mL
  Growth temperature: 37°C
  Growth strain: XL1 Blue
  Copy number: High Copy
Gene/Insert
  Gene/Insert name: ZebrafishCommunity-Neurl1a-left (alt name: Neurl1a)
  Species: D. rerio (zebrafish)
  Insert size (bp): 1430
  Promoter: CMV
  Tag / fusion protein: 3X Flag (N terminal on backbone); WT FOKI (C terminal on backbone)
  Cloning method: Restriction Enzyme; 5′ cloning site BsmBI (destroyed during cloning); 3′ cloning site BsmBI (destroyed during cloning)
  Sequencing primers: 5′ CMV-F; 3′ BGH-rev
Terms and licenses: Academic/Nonprofit Terms; Industry Terms: Not Available to Industry
Depositor comments: Target binding site: TCTCTAGGTGGACCATTT It is strongly recommended that users perform a diagnostic digest to verify this plasmid prior to use. For example, a double digest of the plasmid with BamHI and KpnI should result in two bands at 2.3kb and 5.8kb.
How to cite: TAL3498 was a gift from Keith Joung (Addgene plasmid # 47217 ; http://n2t.net/addgene:47217 ; RRID:Addgene_47217)
