[The description below was written by a language model from this plasmid's Addgene catalogue record.]
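Description:
TAL3498 is a TALEN expression plasmid built on the JDS78 backbone (about 6.4 kb without insert), a mammalian expression vector that also carries a T7 promoter. It encodes the left-hand monomer of a TALE nuclease pair directed against the zebrafish (D. rerio) gene neurl1a, as part of a set of community zebrafish targets. The plasmid is maintained in E. coli at high copy number under ampicillin selection.

The insert of roughly 1.4 kb is an engineered array of TAL effector repeats whose order determines recognition of a specific 18-nucleotide half-site in the neurl1a locus. It was cloned into the backbone through BsmBI sites, a type IIS enzyme strategy in which the sites are destroyed, leaving the repeat array joined in frame to backbone-encoded sequences. The backbone supplies an N-terminal 3X Flag tag, useful for detecting the protein, and a C-terminal wild-type FokI nuclease domain. Expression in cultured cells is driven by the CMV promoter, and the listed reverse sequencing primer suggests a BGH polyadenylation region downstream. The T7 designation indicates the coding sequence can presumably also be transcribed in vitro to produce mRNA, the usual delivery route for zebrafish embryo injection.

Because FokI cleaves DNA only as a dimer, this construct is intended to be used with a matching right-hand TALEN that binds the opposite strand across a spacer. Together the pair creates a double-strand break whose error-prone repair produces insertions or deletions, allowing targeted disruption of neurl1a. The record does not identify the partner plasmid, and no feature table was provided.
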