>Addgene plasmid #47217 | TAL3498 | depositor partial sequence | sequence record 67304 | Insert sequence
ATGGACTACAAAGACCATGACGGTGATTATAAAGATCATGACATCGATTACAAGGATGACGATGACAAGA
TGGCCCCCAAGAAGAAGAGGAAGGTGGGCATTCACCGCGGGGTACCTATGGTGGACTTGAGGACACTCGG
TTATTCGCAACAGCAACAGGAGAAAATCAAGCCTAAGGTCAGGAGCACCGTCGCGCAACACCACGAGGCG
CTTGTGGGGCATGGCTTCACTCATGCGCATATTGTCGCGCTTTCACAGCACCCTGCGGCGCTTGGGACGG
TGGCTGTCAAATACCAAGATATGATTGCGGCCCTGCCCGAAGCCACGCACGAGGCAATTGTAGGGGTCGG
TAAACAGTGGTCGGGAGCGCGAGCACTTGAGGCGCTGCTGACTGTGGCGGGTGAGCTTAGGGGGCCTCCG
CTCCAGCTCGACACCGGGCAGCTGCTGAAGATCGCGAAGAGAGGGGGAGTAACAGCGGTAGAGGCAGTGC
ACGCCTGGCGCAATGCGCTCACCGGGGCCCCCTTGAACCTGACCCCAGACCAGGTAGTCGCAATCGCGTC
ACATGACGGGGGAAAGCAAGCCCTGGAAACCGTGCAAAGGTTGTTGCCGGTCCTTTGTCAAGACCACGGC
CTTACACCGGAGCAAGTCGTGGCCATTGCAAGCAATGGGGGTGGCAAACAGGCTCTTGAGACGGTTCAGA
GACTTCTCCCAGTTCTCTGTCAAGCCCACGGGCTGACTCCCGATCAAGTTGTAGCGATTGCGTCGCATGA
CGGAGGGAAACAAGCATTGGAGACTGTCCAACGGCTCCTTCCCGTGTTGTGTCAAGCCCACGGTTTGACG
CCTGCACAAGTGGTCGCCATCGCCTCGAATGGCGGCGGTAAGCAGGCGCTGGAAACAGTACAGCGCCTGC
TGCCTGTACTGTGCCAGGATCATGGACTGACCCCAGACCAGGTAGTCGCAATCGCGTCGAACATTGGGGG
AAAGCAAGCCCTGGAAACCGTGCAAAGGTTGTTGCCGGTCCTTTGTCAAGACCACGGCCTTACACCGGAG
CAAGTCGTGGCCATTGCAAATAATAACGGTGGCAAACAGGCTCTTGAGACGGTTCAGAGACTTCTCCCAG
TTCTCTGTCAAGCCCACGGGCTGACTCCCGATCAAGTTGTAGCGATTGCGAATAACAATGGAGGGAAACA
AGCATTGGAGACTGTCCAACGGCTCCTTCCCGTGTTGTGTCAAGCCCACGGTTTGACGCCTGCACAAGTG
GTCGCCATCGCCTCGAATGGCGGCGGTAAGCAGGCGCTGGAAACAGTACAGCGCCTGCTGCCTGTACTGT
GCCAGGATCATGGACTGACCCCAGACCAGGTAGTCGCAATCGCGAACAATAATGGGGGAAAGCAAGCCCT
GGAAACCGTGCAAAGGTTGTTGCCGGTCCTTTGTCAAGACCACGGCCTTACACCGGAGCAAGTCGTGGCC
ATTGCAAATAATAACGGTGGCAAACAGGCTCTTGAGACGGTTCAGAGACTTCTCCCAGTTCTCTGTCAAG
CCCACGGGCTGACTCCCGATCAAGTTGTAGCGATTGCGTCGAACATTGGAGGGAAACAAGCATTGGAGAC
TGTCCAACGGCTCCTTCCCGTGTTGTGTCAAGCCCACGGTTTGACGCCTGCACAAGTGGTCGCCATCGCC
AGCCATGATGGCGGTAAGCAGGCGCTGGAAACAGTACAGCGCCTGCTGCCTGTACTGTGCCAGGATCATG
GACTGACCCCAGACCAGGTAGTCGCAATCGCGTCACATGACGGGGGAAAGCAAGCCCTGGAAACCGTGCA
AAGGTTGTTGCCGGTCCTTTGTCAAGACCACGGCCTTACACCGGAGCAAGTCGTGGCCATTGCAAGCAAC
ATCGGTGGCAAACAGGCTCTTGAGACGGTTCAGAGACTTCTCCCAGTTCTCTGTCAAGCCCACGGGCTGA
CTCCCGATCAAGTTGTAGCGATTGCGTCCAACGGTGGAGGGAAACAAGCATTGGAGACTGTCCAACGGCT
CCTTCCCGTGTTGTGTCAAGCCCACGGTTTGACGCCTGCACAAGTGGTCGCCATCGCCTCGAATGGCGGC
GGTAAGCAGGCGCTGGAAACAGTACAGCGCCTGCTGCCTGTACTGTGCCAGGATCATGGACTGACACCCG
AACAGGTGGTCGCCATTGCTTCTAATGGGGGAGGACGGCCAGCCTTGGAG
