>Addgene plasmid #47217 | TAL3498 | addgene partial sequence | sequence record 69193 | JDS-TALEN-F 5'-TAGGGGTCGGTAAACAGTGG-3'
GTGGCGGGTGAGCTTAGGGGGCCTCCGCTCCAGCTCGACACCGGGCAGCTGCTGAAGATCGCGAAGAGAG
GGGGAGTAACAGCGGTAGAGGCAGTGCACGCCTGGCGCAATGCGCTCACCGGGGCCCCCTTGAACCTGAC
CCCAGACCAGGTAGTCGCAATCGCGTCACATGACGGGGGAAAGCAAGCCCTGGAAACCGTGCAAAGGTTG
TTGCCGGTCCTTTGTCAAGACCACGGCCTTACACCGGAGCAAGTCGTGGCCATTGCAAGCAATGGGGGTG
GCAAACAGGCTCTTGAGACGGTTCAGAGACTTCTCCCAGTTCTCTGTCAAGCCCACGGGCTGACTCCCGA
TCAAGTTGTAGCGATTGCGTCGCATGACGGAGGGAAACAAGCATTGGAGACTGTCCAACGGCTCCTTCCC
GTGTTGTGTCAAGCCCACGGTTTGACGCCTGCACAAGTGGTCGCCATCGCCTCGAATGGCGGCGGTAAGC
AGGCGCTGGAAACAGTACAGCGCCTGCTGCCTGTACTGTGCCAGGATCATGGACTGACCCCAGACCAGGT
AGTCGCAATCGCGTCGAACATTGGGGGAAAGCAAGCCCTGGAAACCGTGCAAAGGTTGTTGCCGGTCCTT
TGTCAAGACCACGGCCTTACACCGGAGCAAGTCGTGGCCATTGCAAATAATAACGGTGGCAAACAGGCTC
TTGAGACGGTTCAGAGACTTCTCCCAGTTCTCTGTCAAGCCCACGGGCTGACTCCCGATCAAGTTGTAGC
GATTGCGAATAACAATGGAGGGAAACAAGCATTGGAGACTGTCCAACGGCTCCTTCCCGTGTTGTGTCAA
GCCCACGGTTTGACGCCTGCAC
